>Addgene plasmid #189982 | pDB2-hPER1-Halo-CD4-bla | addgene full sequence | sequence record 383199 | Addgene NGS Result
CGTCTAAGAAACCATTATTATCATGACATTAACCTATAAAAATAGGCGTATCACGAGGCCCTTTCGTCTC
GCGCGTTTCGGTGATGACGGTGAAAACCTCTGACACATGCAGCTCCCGGAGACGGTCACAGCTTGTCTGT
AAGCGGATGCCGGGAGCAGACAAGCCCGTCAGGGCGCGTCAGCGGGTGTTGGCGGGTGTCGGGGCTGGCT
TAACTATGCGGCATCAGAGCAGATTGTACTGAGAGTGCACCATATGGGCCGGCCCTTAAGGTTTAAACTC
TGAACCCCTTCTTGGGCAGGGACATGACCTCTGTGCTGAAGCAGGATCGGGAGCGGCTCCGAGCCATGCA
GAAGCAGCAGCCTCGGTTTTCTGAGGACCAGCGGCGGGAACTGGGTGCTGTGCACTCCTGGGTCCGGAAG
GGCCAACTGCCTCGGGCTCTTGATGTGATGGTGAGAGAAGCCTGGGACGGGGAGAAAAAAGAATTGAGCT
CAAGTTCAAGGGGGAGAAAAAAGAATTGAGCTCAAGTTCAAGGGGGAGAAAAAAGAATTGAGCTCAAGTT
CAAGGGATCGAGGCCAAGAGCTGATCTCCTTGATGTCCTTGGATCATTAATTCTGAAGAATGTTGATTCC
ACTAAATTTGCTGTGGATTATAGAATATTAAGCCGCGTGAGTCTTTGCAGAACTTTTCACAGCCTATCCT
ATGCTAATATGCATTGTGACTGTCCTGTAACGGCATCTGGGTAGAGGGCACAAGGCACTGTCCAACCTTG
TTGGACCGCAGGTGCATCTGTGTGGACTGGTGCTTCTTGGGAGTACATTTCGGGAAGCACAGTGGGCTGG
GGGTGGGAAGCTGCGCTGGCAGGTTAGCAGTGAGAACCCTGTCTGACTCTCTCATGTCCATTTCTCTCAC
CAAGGCCTGTGTGGACTGTGGGAGCAGCACCCAAGATCCTGGTCACCCTGATGACCCACTCTTCTCAGAG
CTGGATGGACTGGGGCTGGAGCCCATGGAAGAGGGTGGAGGCGAGCAGGGCAGCAGCGGTGGCGGCAGTG
GTGAGGGAGAGGGCTGCGAGGAGGCCCAAGGCGGGGCCAAGGCTTCAAGCTCTCAGGACTTGGCTATGGA
GGAGGAGGAAGAAGGCAGGAGCTCATCCAGTCCAGCCTTACCTACAGCAGGAAACTGCACCAGCACCGGT
GGCGGTGGTAGCGGCGGTGGTGGCTCTGGTGGCGGTGGTTCAACGCGTGGTGGCAGCGCAGAAATCGGTA
CTGGCTTTCCATTCGACCCCCATTATGTGGAAGTCCTGGGCGAGCGCATGCACTACGTCGATGTTGGTCC
GCGCGATGGCACCCCTGTGCTGTTCCTGCACGGTAACCCGACCTCCTCCTACGTGTGGCGCAACATCATC
CCGCATGTTGCACCGACCCATCGCTGCATTGCTCCAGACCTGATCGGTATGGGCAAATCCGACAAACCAG
ACCTGGGTTATTTCTTCGACGACCACGTCCGCTTCATGGATGCCTTCATCGAAGCCCTGGGTCTGGAAGA
GGTCGTCCTGGTCATTCACGACTGGGGCTCCGCTCTGGGTTTCCACTGGGCCAAGCGCAATCCAGAGCGC
GTCAAAGGTATTGCATTTATGGAGTTCATCCGCCCTATCCCGACCTGGGACGAATGGCCAGAATTTGCCC
GCGAGACCTTCCAGGCCTTCCGCACCACCGACGTCGGCCGCAAGCTGATCATCGATCAGAACGTTTTTAT
CGAGGGTACGCTGCCGATGGGTGTCGTCCGCCCGCTGACTGAAGTCGAGATGGACCATTACCGCGAGCCG
TTCCTGAATCCTGTTGACCGCGAGCCACTGTGGCGCTTCCCAAACGAGCTGCCAATCGCCGGTGAGCCAG
CGAACATCGTCGCGCTGGTCGAAGAATACATGGACTGGCTGCACCAGTCCCCTGTCCCGAAGCTGCTGTT
CTGGGGCACCCCAGGCGTTCTGATCCCACCGGCCGAAGCCGCTCGCCTGGCCAAAAGCCTGCCTAACTGC
AAGGCTGTGGACATCGGCCCGGGTCTGAATCTGCTGCAAGAAGACAACCCGGACCTGATCGGCAGCGAGA
TCGCGCGCTGGCTGTCGACGCTCGAGATTTCCGGTACTAGTGACTACAAAGACCATGACGGTGATTATAA
AGATCATGACATCGATTACAAGGATGACGATGACAAGTTAGATCTAATAACTTCGTATAGCATACATTAT
ACGAAGTTATTTTGAATAAAATATCTTTATTTTCATTACATCTGTGTGTTGGTTTTTTGTGTTGAGCTGA
TTTAACAAAAATTTAACGCTGTGGAATGTGTGTCAGTTAGGGTGTGGAAAGTCCCCAGGCTCCCCAGGCA
GGCAGAAGTATGCAAAGCATGCATCTCAATTAGTCAGCAACCAGGTGTGGAAAGTCCCCAGGCTCCCCAG
CAGGCAGAAGTATGCAAAGCATGCATCTCAATTAGTCAGCAACCATAGTCCCGCCCCTAACTCCGCCCAT
CCCGCCCCTAACTCCGCCCAGTTCCGCCCATTCTCCGCCCCATGGCTGACTAATTTTTTTTATTTATGCA
GAGGCCGAGGCCGCCTCTGCCTCTGAGCTATTCCAGAAGTAGTGAGGAGGCTTTTTTGGAGGCCTAGGCT
TTTGCAAAAAGCTATTGTATATCCATTTTCGGATCTGATCAGCACTGAGCAGGTACCGCCACCATGGTGA
GCAAGGGCGAGGAGCTGTTCACCGGGGTGGTGCCCATCCTGGTCGAGCTGGACGGCGACGTAAACGGCCA
CAAGTTCAGCGTGTCCGGCGAGGGCGAGGGCGATGCCACCTACGGCAAGCTGACCCTGAAGTTCATCTGC
ACCACCGGCAAGCTGCCCGTGCCCTGGCCCACCCTCGTGACCACCCTGACCTGGGGCGTGCAGTGCTTCG
CCCGCTACCCCGACCACATGAAGCAGCACGACTTCTTCAAGTCCGCCATGCCCGAAGGCTACGTCCAGGA
GCGCACCATCTTCTTCAAGGACGACGGCAACTACAAGACCCGCGCCGAGGTGAAGTTCGAGGGCGACACC
CTGGTGAACCGCATCGAGCTGAAGGGCATCGACTTCAAGGAGGACGGCAACATCCTGGGGCACAAGCTGG
AGTACAACGCCATCAGCGACAACGTCTATATCACCGCCGACAAGCAGAAGAACGGCATCAAGGCCAACTT
CAAGATCCGCCACAACATCGAGGACGGCAGCGTGCAGCTCGCCGACCACTACCAGCAGAACACCCCCATC
GGCGACGGCCCCGTGCTGCTGCCCGACAACCACTACCTGAGCACCCAGTCCAAGCTGAGCAAAGACCCCA
ACGAGAAGCGCGATCACATGGTCCTGCTGGAGTTCGTGACCGCCGCCGGGATCACTCTCGGCATGGACGA
GCTGTACAAGGAATTCGGAAGCGGAGCTACTAACTTCAGCCTGCTGAAGCAGGCTGGAGACGTGGAGGAG
AACCCTGGACCTCACGTGGCCAAGCCTTTGTCTCAAGAAGAATCCACCCTCATTGAAAGAGCAACGGCTA
CAATCAACAGCATCCCCATCTCTGAAGACTACAGCGTCGCCAGCGCAGCTCTCTCTAGCGACGGCCGCAT
CTTCACTGGTGTCAATGTATATCATTTTACTGGGGGACCTTGTGCAGAACTCGTGGTGCTGGGCACTGCT
GCTGCTGCGGCAGCTGGCAACCTGACTTGTATCGTCGCGATCGGAAATGAGAACAGGGGCATCTTGAGCC
CCTGCGGACGGTGCCGACAGGTGCTTCTCGATCTGCATCCTGGGATCAAAGCCATAGTGAAGGACAGTGA
TGGACAGCCGACGGCAGTTGGGATTCGTGAATTGCTGCCCTCTGGTTATGTGTGGGAGGGCTAACTCGAG
ACCCCAACTTGTTTATTGCAGCTTATAATGGTTACAAATAAAGCAATAGCATCACAAATTTCACAAATAA
AGCATTTTTTTCACTGCATTCTAGTTGTGGTTTGTCCAAACTCATCAATGTATCTTATCATGTCTGTATA
GAAGTTCCTATTCCGAAGTTCCTATTCTTCAAATAGTATAGGAACTTCATAACTTCGTATAGCATACATT
ATACGAAGTTATTTGATTAATTAAGCGATCGCACTCCATTCTGGGACCATCTCGAGGAGTCGATGAGAGG
CTGTCTTCTCCTATGTCCCAATTCTCAGAACTCAGATGTGGCTAGACCAACCAGTGGGACACTGCCCCAG
CTTCTCCCACCATAGGGGGCCGGACCCCCATCACCAGCCTAGGATCCAGGGGCTGCCTCTGGCCTCTTAG
GGAGCAGAGAGCAGAACTCCGCAGCCCAGCCCAGAGGAGTGTCACCTCCCACCTTTGGAGAGGAATCCTT
CCCTCCCCTGGACAAAGTTGCTGACAAGCTGCTGAAGTGGCCTCTCCATATTCCAGCTGAGCCTGAATCT
GACTCTTGAGGGTTGGGGCTGCACTTATTTATTGCGGGGAGACAGCTCTCTCTCCCACCTCCTCCCCAGA
TGGGAGGAGAGCCTGAGGCCCAAGCAGGACCCGGGGGTTCCAGCCCCTAGCTGCTCTGGAGTGGGGGAGG
TTGGTGGACCATGGAGTCCCTGGTGCTGCCCCTCAGGTGGGACCCAGGCGTTCTCAGCTGTACCCTCTGC
CGATGGCATTTGTGTTTTTGATATTTGTGTCTGTTACTACTTTTTTAATACAAAAAGATAAAAACGCCCA
GGACTTTGTGGAATGAAGTTTGGGGTTGGGGTGAGGGGAGCATGTCAAGGGGAGATGTGGCCCTGCTTTT
GGGAAGGTTGTAGTGAGGGTGTACAGGGCCATCTCCTGACGACCCCCATTCCTCTTTTCCCCCATCCTGT
CCAGGTGAGGGCCCTGCTGAGCCCGCTACGTCCACGTCCAGCTCAGACTCTGCTGTCCCCTCTAGCATGG
CCTCAGCTGGGTTTGCCCTGGGAAGGAGAGCTGAGAGGTGCGTGTGGCCAAGGGCTTGGGTAAGCTCCAG
CCCGGGTCACGGGTGGCCAAGGCACCTGCAGGTCAATTCCCTGGCATTATGCCCAGTACATGACCTTATG
GGACTTTCCTACTTGGCAGTACATCTACGTATTAGTCATCGCTATTACCATGGTGATGCGGTTTTGGCAG
TACATCAATGGGCGTGGATAGCGGTTTGACTCACGGGGATTTCCAAGTCTCCACCCCATTGACGTCAATG
GGAGTTTGTTTTGGCACCAAAATCAACGGGACTTTCCAAAATGTCGTAACAACTCCGCCCCATTGACGCA
AATGGGCGGTAGGCGTGTACGGTGGGAGGTCTATATAAGCAGAGCTCGTTTAGTGAACCGTCAGATCGCC
TGGAGACGCCATCCACGCTGTTTTGACCTCCATAGAAGACACCGGGACCGATCCAGCCTGGGGATCCACC
ATGAACCGGGGAGTCCCTTTTAGGCACTTGCTTCTGGTGCTGCAACTGGCGCTCCTCCCAGCAGCCACTC
AGGGA
[543 nt withheld, positions 5536-6078]
GCCTCCAGCATAGTCTATAAGAAAGAGGGGGAACAGGTGGAGTTCTCCTTCCCACTCGCCTTTACAGTTG
AAAAGCTGACGGGCAGTGGCGAGCTGTGGTGGCAGGCGGAGAGGGCTTCCTCCTCCAAGTCTTGGATCAC
CTTTGACCTGAAGAACAAGGAAGTGTCTGTAAAACGGGTTACCCAGGACCCTAAGCTCCAGATGGGCAAG
AAGCTCCCGCTCCACCTCACCCTGCCCCAGGCCTTGCCTCAGTATGCTGGCTCTGGAAACCTCACCCTGG
CCCTTGAAGCGAAAACAGGAAAGTTGCATCAGGAAGTGAACCTGGTGGTGATGAGAGCCACTCAGCTCCA
GAAAAATTTGACCTGTGAGGTGTGGGGACCCACCTCCCCTAAGCTGATGCTGAGCTTGAAACTGGAGAAC
AAGGAGGCAAAGGTCTCGAAGCGGGAGAAGGCGGTGTGGGTGCTGAACCCTGAGGCGGGGATGTGGCAGT
GTCTGCTGAGTGACTCGGGACAGGTCCTGCTGGAATCCAACATCAAGGTTCTGCCCACATGGTCGACCCC
GGTGCAGCCAATGGCCCTGATTGTGCTGGGGGGCGTCGCCGGCCTCCTGCTTTTCATTGGGCTAGGCATC
TTCTTCTGTGTCAGGTGCCGGCACTGAAGGCGACCTGCGGATCCCACGTCACTATTGTATACTCTATATT
ATACTCTATGTTATACTCTGTAATCCTACTCAATAAACGTGTCACGCCTGTGAAACCGTACTAAGTCTCC
CGTGTCTTCTTATCACCATCAGGTGACATCCTCGCCCAGGCTGTCAATCATGCCGGTATCGATTCCAGTA
GCACCGGCCCCACGCTGACAACCCACTCTTGCAGCGTTAGCAGCGCCCCTCTTAACAAGCCGACCCCCAC
CAGCGTCGCGGTTACTAACACTCCTCTCCCCGACCTGCAGCCCAAGCTTGGCGTAATCATGGTCATAGCT
GTTTCCTGTGTGAAATTGTTATCCGCTCACAATTCCACACAACATACGAGCCGGAAGCATAAAGTGTAAA
GCCTGGGGTGCCTAATGAGTGAGCTAACTCACATTAATTGCGTTGCGCTCACTGCCCGCTTTCCAGTCGG
GAAACCTGTCGTGCCAGCTGCATTAATGAATCGGCCAACGCGCGGGGAGAGGCGGTTTGCGTATTGGGCG
CTCTTCCGCTTCCTCGCTCACTGACTCGCTGCGCTCGGTCGTTCGGCTGCGGCGAGCGGTATCAGCTCAC
TCAAAGGCGGTAATACGGTTATCCACAGAATCAGGGGATAACGCAGGAAAGAACATGTGAGCAAAAGGCC
AGCAAAAGGCCAGGAACCGTAAAAAGGCCGCGTTGCTGGCGTTTTTCCATAGGCTCCGCCCCCCTGACGA
GCATCACAAAAATCGACGCTCAAGTCAGAGGTGGCGAAACCCGACAGGACTATAAAGATACCAGGCGTTT
CCCCCTGGAAGCTCCCTCGTGCGCTCTCCTGTTCCGACCCTGCCGCTTACCGGATACCTGTCCGCCTTTC
TCCCTTCGGGAAGCGTGGCGCTTTCTCATAGCTCACGCTGTAGGTATCTCAGTTCGGTGTAGGTCGTTCG
CTCCAAGCTGGGCTGTGTGCACGAACCCCCCGTTCAGCCCGACCGCTGCGCCTTATCCGGTAACTATCGT
CTTGAGTCCAACCCGGTAAGACACGACTTATCGCCACTGGCAGCAGCCACTGGTAACAGGATTAGCAGAG
CGAGGTATGTAGGCGGTGCTACAGAGTTCTTGAAGTGGTGGCCTAACTACGGCTACACTAGAAGAACAGT
ATTTGGTATCTGCGCTCTGCTGAAGCCAGTTACCTTCGGAAAAAGAGTTGGTAGCTCTTGATCCGGCAAA
CAAACCACCGCTGGTAGCGGTGGTTTTTTTGTTTGCAAGCAGCAGATTACGCGCAGAAAAAAAGGATCTC
AAGAAGATCCTTTGATCTTTTCTACGGGGTCTGACGCTCAGTGGAACGAAAACTCACGTTAAGGGATTTT
GGTCATGAGATTATCAAAAAGGATCTTCACCTAGATCCTTTTAAATTAAAAATGAAGTTTTAAATCAATC
TAAAGTATATATGAGTAAACTTGGTCTGACAGTTACCAATGCTTAATCAGTGAGGCACCTATCTCAGCGA
TCTGTCTATTTCGTTCATCCATAGTTGCCTGACTCCCCGTCGTGTAGATAACTACGATACGGGAGGGCTT
ACCATCTGGCCCCAGTGCTGCAATGATACCGCGAGACCCACGCTCACCGGCTCCAGATTTATCAGCAATA
AACCAGCCAGCCGGAAGGGCCGAGCGCAGAAGTGGTCCTGCAACTTTATCCGCCTCCATCCAGTCTATTA
ATTGTTGCCGGGAAGCTAGAGTAAGTAGTTCGCCAGTTAATAGTTTGCGCAACGTTGTTGCCATTGCTAC
AGGCATCGTGGTGTCACGCTCGTCGTTTGGTATGGCTTCATTCAGCTCCGGTTCCCAACGATCAAGGCGA
GTTACATGATCCCCCATGTTGTGCAAAAAAGCGGTTAGCTCCTTCGGTCCTCCGATCGTTGTCAGAAGTA
AGTTGGCCGCAGTGTTATCACTCATGGTTATGGCAGCACTGCATAATTCTCTTACTGTCATGCCATCCGT
AAGATGCTTTTCTGTGACTGGTGAGTACTCAACCAAGTCATTCTGAGAATAGTGTATGCGGCGACCGAGT
TGCTCTTGCCCGGCGTCAATACGGGATAATACCGCGCCACATAGCAGAACTTTAAAAGTGCTCATCATTG
GAAAACGTTCTTCGGGGCGAAAACTCTCAAGGATCTTACCGCTGTTGAGATCCAGTTCGATGTAACCCAC
TCGTGCACCCAACTGATCTTCAGCATCTTTTACTTTCACCAGCGTTTCTGGGTGAGCAAAAACAGGAAGG
CAAAATGCCGCAAAAAAGGGAATAAGGGCGACACGGAAATGTTGAATACTCATACTCTTCCTTTTTCAAT
ATTATTGAAGCATTTATCAGGGTTATTGTCTCATGAGCGGATACATATTTGAATGTATTTAGAAAAATAA
ACAAATAGGGGTTCCGCGCACATTTCCCCGAAAAGTGCCACCTGA
Features (pLannotate 1.2.2; 26 found; start..end, strand, type, name):
     68..103     +  CDS            rop (fragment): Rop protein, which maintains plasmids at low copy number; rop
    205..256     +  misc_feature   bom (fragment): basis of mobility region from pBR322
    298..450     +  CDS            PER1 (fragment): PER1_HUMAN - Also known as KIAA0482, PER, RIGUI. Experimental evidence at protein level: Swiss-Prot protein existence level 1. Transcriptional repressor which forms a core component of the circadian clock. The circadian clock, an internal time-keeping system, regulates various physiological processes through the generation of approximately 24 hour circadian rhythms in gene expression, which are translated into rhythms in metabolism and behavior. It is derived from the Latin roots 'circa' (about) and 'diem' (day) and acts as an important regulator of a wide array of physiological functions incl
    915..1184    +  CDS            PER1 (fragment): PER1_HUMAN - Also known as KIAA0482, PER, RIGUI. Experimental evidence at protein level: Swiss-Prot protein existence level 1. Transcriptional repressor which forms a core component of the circadian clock. The circadian clock, an internal time-keeping system, regulates various physiological processes through the generation of approximately 24 hour circadian rhythms in gene expression, which are translated into rhythms in metabolism and behavior. It is derived from the Latin roots 'circa' (about) and 'diem' (day) and acts as an important regulator of a wide array of physiological functions incl
   1206..1228    +  CDS            FAPα2 (fragment): fluorogen-activating protein composed of a dimer of the L5-MG single-chain antibody fragment (Szent-Gyorgyi et al., 2008) binds malachite green derivatives to produce red fluorescence
   1248..2134    +  CDS            HaloTag® (fragment): modified bacterial dehalogenase that forms covalent bonds with chloroalkane derivatives
   2142..2207    +  CDS            3xFLAG: three tandem FLAG® epitope tags, followed by an enterokinase cleavage site
   2217..2250    +  protein_bind   loxP: Cre-mediated recombination occurs in the 8-bp core sequence (GCATACAT). Cre recombinase
   2255..2302    +  polyA_signal   poly(A) signal: synthetic polyadenylation signal
   2303..2329    +  rep_origin     f1 ori (fragment): f1 bacteriophage origin of replication; arrow indicates direction of (+) strand synthesis
   2338..2668    +  promoter       SV40 promoter: SV40 enhancer and early promoter
   2724..3440    +  CDS            mCerulean: mCerulean is a basic (constitutively fluorescent) cyan fluorescent protein published in 2005, derived from Aequorea victoria. It is reported to be a very rapidly-maturing monomer.
   3517..3914    +  CDS            BSD (fragment): blasticidin S deaminase; Aspergillus terreus BSD; confers resistance to blasticidin
   3926..4047    +  polyA_signal   SV40 poly(A) signal: SV40 polyadenylation signal
   4109..4142    +  protein_bind   loxP: Cre-mediated recombination occurs in the 8-bp core sequence (GCATACAT). Cre recombinase
   5080..5162    +  enhancer       CMV enhancer (fragment): human cytomegalovirus immediate early enhancer; contains an 18-bp deletion relative to the standard CMV enhancer
   5163..5366    +  promoter       CMV promoter: human cytomegalovirus (CMV) immediate early promoter
   5461..6732    +  CDS            CD4 (truncated) (sequence partly withheld): truncated human CD4 cell surface glycoprotein lacking the cytoplasmic tail
   6858..7019    +  CDS            UL122 (fragment): VIE2_HCMVT - Experimental evidence at protein level: Swiss-Prot protein existence level 1. Stimulates viral early and late gene expression and thus play a crucial role in the regulation of productive infection. In addition, activates quiescent cells to reenter the cell cycle and upregulates several E2F-responsive genes, which are responsible for pushing the cell into S phase. In S-phase, inhibits cellular DNA synthesis and blocks further cell cycle progression. From Human cytomegalovirus (strain Towne) (HHV-5) (Human herpesvirus 5).
   7074..7090    -  protein_bind   lac operator: The lac repressor binds to the lac operator to inhibit transcription in E. coli. This inhibition can be relieved by adding lactose or isopropyl-β-D-thiogalactopyranoside (IPTG). lac repressor encoded by lacI
   7098..7128    -  promoter       lac promoter: promoter for the E. coli lac operon
   7143..7164    -  protein_bind   CAP binding site: CAP binding activates transcription in the presence of cAMP. E. coli catabolite activator protein
   7177..7269    -  CDS            lacI (fragment): lac repressor; lacI; The lac repressor binds to the lac operator to inhibit transcription in E. coli. This inhibition can be relieved by adding lactose or isopropyl-β-D-thiogalactopyranoside (IPTG).
   7452..8040    -  rep_origin     ori: high-copy-number ColE1/pMB1/pBR322/pUC origin of replication
   8211..9071    -  CDS            AmpR: β-lactamase; bla; confers resistance to ampicillin, carbenicillin, and related antibiotics
   9072..9176    -  promoter       AmpR promoter: bla
