[The description below was written by a language model from this plasmid's Addgene catalogue record and pLannotate feature annotations shown in this document.]
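Description:
pDB2-hPER1-Halo-CD4-bla is a CRISPR homology-directed repair donor plasmid, built on pDB2 (a pUC57 derivative), for knocking a HaloTag into the C-terminal end of the endogenous human PER1 gene so that the circadian repressor is expressed as a fusion protein from its own locus. It is propagated in E. coli as a high-copy plasmid through its ColE1/pUC-type origin and is selected with ampicillin via the β-lactamase gene. The short rop, bom, lacI and lac promoter/operator hits in the feature table are backbone remnants.

The payload is flanked by regions homologous to the genomic sequence around the PER1 stop codon. The annotated PER1 coding fragments lie in the upstream arm, while the downstream arm is not annotated and presumably occupies the unannotated stretch after the second loxP site. Silent mutations in this homology prevent Cas9/sgRNA from cutting the donor; the plasmid is meant to be used with a separate Cas9/sgRNA plasmid. The PER1 coding sequence is followed by HaloTag, a modified dehalogenase that covalently binds chloroalkane ligands, and a C-terminal 3xFLAG epitope.

Next comes a loxP-flanked positive selection cassette. It begins with a synthetic poly(A) signal, followed by an SV40 promoter driving mCerulean linked by P2A to blasticidin S deaminase, and ends with an SV40 poly(A). Integrants can therefore be enriched by blasticidin or cyan fluorescence, and the cassette can later be excised with Cre. Outside the homology arms, a CMV promoter expresses truncated human CD4 lacking its cytoplasmic tail. This serves as a negative selection marker, since surface CD4 flags cells with random or backbone integration rather than correct recombination. The associated work used such knock-ins to study circadian repressor protein dynamics in single cells.
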