Addgene plasmid #189982: pDB2-hPER1-Halo-CD4-bla
Purpose: Donor Vector to integrate HaloTag C-terminal into the human PER1 Locus to express it as a fusion protein
Depositing lab: Achim Kramer. Depositing organization: Charite Universitaetsmedizin Berlin. Publication: Circadian period is compensated for repressor protein turnover rates in single cells. Gabriel CH, Del Olmo M, Rizki Widini A, Roshanbin R, Woyde J, Hamza E, Gutu NN, Zehtabian A, Ewers H, Granada A, Herzel H, Kramer A. Proc Natl Acad Sci U S A. 2024 Aug 20;121(34):e2404738121. doi: 10.1073/pnas.2404738121. Epub 2024 Aug 14. PubMed 39141353.
Backbone
  Vector backbone: pDB2, derived from pUC57
  Backbone size w/o insert (bp): 8315
  Total vector size (bp): 9203
  Modifications to backbone: regions homologous to the hPER1 genomic region (surrounding STOP codon) flank insert + floxed positive selection cassette (mCerulean-P2A-blaR). Silent mutations to the hPER1 genomic sequence were inserted to avoid donor vector targeting by Cas9/sgRNA. Negative Selection cassette expresses hCD4. Should be used together with Cas9/sgRNA plasmid #189987 or #189988
  Vector type: CRISPR
  Selectable markers: Blasticidin
Growth in bacteria
  Bacterial resistance: Ampicillin, 100 μg/mL
  Growth temperature: 37°C
  Growth strain: DH5alpha
  Copy number: High Copy
Gene/Insert
  Gene/Insert name: HaloTag (alt name: Halo7)
  Species: Synthetic; Rhodococcus
  Insert size (bp): 887
  Tag / fusion protein: 3xFlag (C terminal on insert)
  Cloning method: Restriction Enzyme; 5′ cloning site MluI (not destroyed); 3′ cloning site SpeI (not destroyed)
  Sequencing primers: 5′ --; 3′ --
Resource information
  A portion of this plasmid was derived from a plasmid made by: hCD4 was cloned from Addgene #35712
Terms and licenses: Academic/Nonprofit Terms; Industry Terms: Not Available to Industry
Depositor comments: Please visit https://www.biorxiv.org/content/10.1101/2024.02.06.579141v1 for bioRxiv preprint.
How to cite: pDB2-hPER1-Halo-CD4-bla was a gift from Achim Kramer (Addgene plasmid # 189982 ; http://n2t.net/addgene:189982 ; RRID:Addgene_189982)
